>Addgene plasmid #242620 | M51 | addgene full sequence | sequence record 486691 | Addgene NGS Result
TCGAGCACCACCACCACCACCACTGAGATCCGGCTGCTAACAAAGCCCGAAAGGAAGCTGAGTTGGCTGC
TGCCACCGCTGAGCAATAACTAGCATAACCCCTTGGGGCCTCTAAACGGGTCTTGAGGGGTTTTTTGCTG
AAAGGAGGAACTATATCCGGATTGGCGAATGGG
[124 nt withheld, positions 174-297]
C
[91 nt withheld, positions 299-389]
A
[49 nt withheld, positions 391-439]
CCTTTGACGTTGGAGTCCACGTTCTTT
[37 nt withheld, positions 467-503]
ACCCTATCTCGGTCTATTCTTTTGATTTATAAGGGATTTTGCCGATTTCGGCCTATTGGTTAAAAAATGA
GCTGATTTAACAAAAATTTAACGCGAATTTTAACAAAATATTAACGCTTACAATTTAGGTGGCACTTTTC
GGGGAAATGTGCGCGGAACCCCTATTTGTTTATTTTTCTAAATACATTCAAATATGTATCCGCTCATGAA
TTAATTCTTAGAAAAACTCATCGAGCATCAAATGAAACTGCAATTTATTCATATCAGGATTATCAATACC
ATATTTTTGAAAAAGCCGTTTCTGTAATGAAGGAGAAAACTCACCGAGGCAGTTCCATAGGATGGCAAGA
TCCTGGTATCGGTCTGCGATTCCGACTCGTCCAACATCAATACAACCTATTAATTTCCCCTCGTCAAAAA
TAAGGTTATCAAGTGAGAAATCACCATGAGTGACGACTGAATCCGGTGAGAATGGCAAAAGTTTATGCAT
TTCTTTCCAGACTTGTTCAACAGGCCAGCCATTACGCTCGTCATCAAAATCACTCGCATCAACCAAACCG
TTATTCATTCGTGATTGCGCCTGAGCGAGACGAAATACGCGATCGCTGTTAAAAGGACAATTACAAACAG
GAATCGAATGCAACCGGCGCAGGAACACTGCCAGCGCATCAACAATATTTTCACCTGAATCAGGATATTC
TTCTAATACCTGGAATGCTGTTTTCCCGGGGATCGCAGTGGTGAGTAACCATGCATCATCAGGAGTACGG
ATAAAATGCTTGATGGTCGGAAGAGGCATAAATTCCGTCAGCCAGTTTAGTCTGACCATCTCATCTGTAA
CATCATTGGCAACGCTACCTTTGCCATGTTTCAGAAACAACTCTGGCGCATCGGGCTTCCCATACAATCG
ATAGATTGTCGCACCTGATTGCCCGACATTATCGCGAGCCCATTTATACCCATATAAATCAGCATCCATG
TTGGAATTTAATCGCGGCCTAGAGCAAGACGTTTCCCGTTGAATATGGCTCATAACACCCCTTGTATTAC
TGTTTATGTAAGCAGACAGTTTTATTGTTCATGACCAAAATCCCTTAACGTGAGTTTTCGTTCCACTGAG
CGTCAGACCCCGTAGAAAAGATCAAAGGATCTTCTTGAGATCCTTTTTTTCTGCGCGTAATCTGCTGCTT
GCAAACAAAAAAACCACCGCTACCAGCGGTGGTTTGTTTGCCGGATCAAGAGCTACCAACTCTTTTTCCG
AAGGTAACTGGCTTCAGCAGAGCGCAGATACCAAATACTGTCCTTCTAGTGTAGCCGTAGTTAGGCCACC
ACTTCAAGAACTCTGTAGCACCGCCTACATACCTCGCTCTGCTAATCCTGTTACCAGTGGCTGCTGCCAG
TGGCGATAAGTCGTGTCTTACCGGGTTGGACTCAAGACGATAGTTACCGGATAAGGCGCAGCGGTCGGGC
TGAACGGGGGGTTCGTGCACACAGCCCAGCTTGGAGCGAACGACCTACACCGAACTGAGATACCTACAGC
GTGAGCTATGAGAAAGCGCCACGCTTCCCGAAGGGAGAAAGGCGGACAGGTATCCGGTAAGCGGCAGGGT
CGGAACAGGAGAGCGCACGAGGGAGCTTCCAGGGGGAAACGCCTGGTATCTTTATAGTCCTGTCGGGTTT
CGCCACCTCTGACTTGAGCGTCGATTTTTGTGATGCTCGTCAGGGGGGCGGAGCCTATGGAAAAACGCCA
GCAACGCGGCCTTTTTACGGTTCCTGGCCTTTTGCTGGCCTTTTGCTCACATGTTCTTTCCTGCGTTATC
CCCTGATTCTGTGGATAACCGTATTACCGCCTTTGAGTGAGCTGATACCGCTCGCCGCAGCCGAACGACC
GAGCGCAGCGAGTCAGTGAGCGAGGAAGCGGAAGAGCGCCTGATGCGGTATTTTCTCCTTACGCATCTGT
GCGGTATTTCACACCGCAATGGTGCACTCTCAGTACAATCTGCTCTGATGCCGCATAGTTAAGCCAGTAT
ACACTCCGCTATCGCTACGTGACTGGGTCATGGCTGCGCCCCGACACCCGCCAACACCCGCTGACGCGCC
CTGACGGGCTTGTCTGCTCCCGGCATCCGCTTACAGACAAGCTGTGACCGTCTCCGGGAGCTGCATGTGT
CAGAGGTTTTCACCGTCATCACCGAAACGCGCGAGGCAGCTGCGGTAAAGCTCATCAGCGTGGTCGTGAA
GCGATTCACAGATGTCTGCCTGTTCATCCGCGTCCAGCTCGTTGAGTTTCTCCAGAAGCGTTAATGTCTG
GCTTCTGATAAAGCGGGCCATGTTAAGGGCGGTTTTTTCCTGTTTGGTCACTGATGCCTCCGTGTAAGGG
GGATTTCTGTTCATGGGGGTAATGATACCGATGAAACGAGAGAGGATGCTCACGATACGGGTTACTGATG
ATGAACATGCCCGGTTACTGGAACGTTGTGAGGGTAAACAACTGGCGGTATGGATGCGGCGGGACCAGAG
AAAAATCACTCAGGGTCAATGCCAGCGCTTCGTTAATACAGATGTAGGTGTTCCACAGGGTAGCCAGCAG
CATCCTGCGATGCAGATCCGGAACATAATGGTGCAGGGCGCTGACTTCCGCGTTTCCAGACTTTACGAAA
CACGGAAACCGAAGACCATTCATGTTGTTGCTCAGGTCGCAGACGTTTTGCAGCAGCAGTCGCTTCACGT
TCGCTCGCGTATCGGTGATTCATTCTGCTAACCAGTAAGGCAACCCCGCCAGCCTAGCCGGGTCCTCAAC
GACAGGAGCACGATCATGCGCACCCGTGGGGCCGCCATGCCGGCGATAATGGCCTGCTTCTCGCCGAAAC
GTTTGGTGGCGGGACCAGTGACGAAGGCTTGAGCGAGGGCGTGCAAGATTCCGAATACCGCAAGCGACAG
GCCGATCATCGTCGCGCTCCAGCGAAAGCGGTCCTCGCCGAAAATGACCCAGAGCGCTGCCGGCACCTGT
CCTACGAGTTGCATGATAAAGAAGACAGTCATAAGTGCGGCGACGATAGTCATGCCCCGCGCCCACCGGA
AGGAGCTGACTGGGTTGAAGGCTCTCAAGGGCATCGGTCGAGATCCCGGTGCCTAATGAGTGAGCTAACT
TACATTAATTGCGTTGCGCTCACTGCCCGCTTTCCAGTCGGGAAACCTGTCGTGCCAGCTGCATTAATGA
ATCGGCCAACGCGCGGGGAGAGGCGGTTTGCGTATTGGGCGCCAGGGTGGTTTTTCTTTTCACCAGTGAG
ACGGGCAACAGCTGATTGCCCTTCACCGCCTGGCCCTGAGAGAGTTGCAGCAAGCGGTCCACGCTGGTTT
GCCCCAGCAGGCGAAAATCCTGTTTGATGGTGGTTAACGGCGGGATATAACATGAGCTGTCTTCGGTATC
GTCGTATCCCACTACCGAGATGTCCGCACCAACGCGCAGCCCGGACTCGGTAATGGCGCGCATTGCGCCC
AGCGCCATCTGATCGTTGGCAACCAGCATCGCAGTGGGAACGATGCCCTCATTCAGCATTTGCATGGTTT
GTTGAAAACCGGACATGGCACTCCAGTCGCCTTCCCGTTCCGCTATCGGCTGAATTTGATTGCGAGTGAG
ATATTTATGCCAGCCAGCCAGACGCAGACGCGCCGAGACAGAACTTAATGGGCCCGCTAACAGCGCGATT
TGCTGGTGACCCAATGCGACCAGATGCTCCACGCCCAGTCGCGTACCGTCTTCATGGGAGAAAATAATAC
TGTTGATGGGTGTCTGGTCAGAGACATCAAGAAATAACGCCGGAACATTAGTGCAGGCAGCTTCCACAGC
AATGGCATCCTGGTCATCCAGCGGATAGTTAATGATCAGCCCACTGACGCGTTGCGCGAGAAGATTGTGC
ACCGCCGCTTTACAGGCTTCGACGCCGCTTCGTTCTACCATCGACACCACCACGCTGGCACCCAGTTGAT
CGGCGCGAGATTTAATCGCCGCGACAATTTGCGACGGCGCGTGCAGGGCCAGACTGGAGGTGGCAACGCC
AATCAGCAACGACTGTTTGCCCGCCAGTTGTTGTGCCACGCGGTTGGGAATGTAATTCAGCTCCGCCATC
GCCGCTTCCACTTTTTCCCGCGTTTTCGCAGAAACGTGGCTGGCCTGGTTCACCACGCGGGAAACGGTCT
GATAAGAGACACCGGCATACTCTGCGACATCGTATAACGTTACTGGTTTCACATTCACCACCCTGAATTG
ACTCTCTTCCGGGCGCTATCATGCCATACCGCGAAAGGTTTTGCGCCATTCGATGGTGTCCGGGATCTCG
ACGCTCTCCCTTATGCGACTCCTGCATTAGGAAGCAGCCCAGTAGTAGGTTGAGGCCGTTGAGCACCGCC
GCCGCAAGGAATGGTGCATGCAAGGAGATGGCGCCCAACAGTCCCCCGGCCACGGGGCCTGCCACCATAC
CCACGCCGAAACAAGCGCTCATGAGCCCGAAGTGGCGAGCCCGATCTTCCCCATCGGTGATGTCGGCGAT
ATAGGCGCCAGCAACCGCACCTGTGGCGCCGGTGATGCCGGCCACGATGCGTCCGGCGTAGAGGATCGAG
ATCGATCTCGATCCCGCGAAATTAATACGACTCACTATAGGGGAATTGTGAGCGGATAACAATTCCCCTC
TAGAAATAATTTTGTTTAACTTTAAGAAGGAGATATACATATGAGCTGGTCACACCCGCAATTCGAGAAG
CCTTTAAACGTCTCGTTTACTAACCGTAACTATGATCTGGACTACGATTCGGTGCAACCGTATTTTTATT
GTGATGAGGAGGAGAATTTTTACCAGCAGCAGCAGCAATCGGAGCTGCAGCCGCCCGCTCCGTCTGAAGA
TATTTGGAAAAAGTTCGAGTTGCTTCCTACCCCGCCGTTGTCACCCTCGCGTCGCTCTGGGCTGTGCTCT
CCGAGTTATGTTGCTGTTACGCCGTTTTCGTTGCGCGGGGACAACGATGGAGGAGGTGGCAGTTTCAGTA
CGGCAGATCAACTTGAGATGGTGACAGAGCTGCTGGGTGGAGATATGGTTAACCAGTCCTTCATCTGCGA
CCCAGACGATGAAACGTTCATTAAAAACATCATCATCCAAGACTGCATGTGGTCGGGGTTTTCCGCAGCT
GCCAAACTTGTATCGGAAAAACTTGCATCTTATCAGGCCGCACGTAAGGATTCTGGGTCCCCTAACCCAG
CGCGTGGACATAGTGTCTGCAGTACATCCAGTCTTTACTTGCAAGACTTGTCGGCGGCTGCGTCGGAGTG
TATTGACCCTTCTGTCGTGTTCCCATATCCTTTGAACGATTCGTCAAGCCCAAAATCATGCGCTTCTCAA
GATAGCTCCGCGTTCTCGCCGAGTTCCGACTCCTTGCTGTCGTCGACAGAGTCGAGCCCACAAGGGTCTC
CAGAACCCCTTGTTCTTCACGAGGAAACTCCCCCGACAACATCCAGCGATTCGGAGGAGGAACAAGAGGA
TGAGGAAGAAATTGACGTCGTGTCGGTTGAAAAACGTCAAGCCCCAGGAAAGCGCTCTGAGTCGGGCTCA
CCGTCCGCGGGGGGTCACAGCAAACCCCCACATTCCCCCTTGGTTTTGAAACGCTGTCACGTCTCAACGC
ATCAGCATAACTACGCGGCACCACCGTCCACACGCAAGGACTACCCCGCAGCCAAGCGCGTAAAATTAGA
CTCCGTCCGTGTTTTGCGTCAGATCAGTAATAATCGTAAGTGCACCTCACCGCGCTCAAGCGATACTGAG
GAGAATGTCAAGCGCCGTACCCATAATGTCTTGGAACGCCAGCGCCGCAACGAGCTGAAGCGTTCTTTCT
TCGCGCTGCGCGATCAAATTCCTGAGTTAGAGAATAATGAGAAGGCACCGAAAGTTGTGATTCTGAAAAA
GGCGACAGCTTACATTCTTTCCGTGCAGGCTGAGGAGCAGAAACTGATTAGTGAAGAGGACTTGCTTCGT
AAACGTCGCGAGCAGTTAAAGCACAAGCTTGAACAGTTACGCAACAGCTGTGCCCACCATCACCATCATC
ATTGAC
Features (pLannotate 1.2.2; 19 found; start..end, strand, type, name):
      6..23      +  CDS            9xHis (fragment): 9xHis affinity tag
     33..82      +  CDS            SET1 (fragment): solubility-enhancement tag derived from T7 phage gene 10B
     90..137     +  terminator     T7 terminator: transcription terminator for bacteriophage T7 RNA polymerase
    174..602     +  rep_origin     f1 ori (sequence partly withheld): f1 bacteriophage origin of replication; arrow indicates direction of (+) strand synthesis
    655..712     +  promoter       AmpR promoter (fragment): bla
    721..1536    -  CDS            KanR: aminoglycoside phosphotransferase; aph(3')-Ia; confers resistance to kanamycin in bacteria or G418 (Geneticin®) in eukaryotes
   1658..2246    +  rep_origin     ori: high-copy-number ColE1/pMB1/pBR322/pUC origin of replication
   2432..2571    -  misc_feature   bom: basis of mobility region from pBR322
   2673..2864    -  CDS            rop: Rop protein, which maintains plasmids at low copy number; rop
   2881..3261    +  CDS            YPB1_ECOLX: Protein predicted: Swiss-Prot protein existence level 4. From Escherichia coli.
   3333..3624    -  CDS            TcR (fragment): tetracycline efflux protein; tet; confers resistance to tetracycline
   3639..3660    -  protein_bind   CAP binding site: CAP binding activates transcription in the presence of cAMP. E. coli catabolite activator protein
   3673..4755    -  CDS            lacI: lac repressor; lacI; The lac repressor binds to the lac operator to inhibit transcription in E. coli. This inhibition can be relieved by adding lactose or isopropyl-β-D-thiogalactopyranoside (IPTG).
   4756..4833    -  promoter       lacI promoter: lacI
   4841..5120    -  CDS            TcR (fragment): tetracycline efflux protein; tet; confers resistance to tetracycline
   5146..5164    +  promoter       T7 promoter: promoter for bacteriophage T7 RNA polymerase
   5165..5189    +  protein_bind   lac operator: The lac repressor binds to the lac operator to inhibit transcription in E. coli. This inhibition can be relieved by adding lactose or isopropyl-β-D-thiogalactopyranoside (IPTG). lac repressor encoded by lacI
   5204..5226    +  RBS            RBS: efficient ribosome binding site from bacteriophage T7 gene 10 (Olins and Rangwala, 1989)
   5264..6577    +  CDS            MYC: MYC_HUMAN - Also known as BHLHE39. Experimental evidence at protein level: Swiss-Prot protein existence level 1. Transcription factor that binds DNA in a non-specific manner, yet also specifically recognizes the core sequence 5'-CAC[GA]TG-3'. Activates the transcription of growth-related genes. Binds to the VEGFA promoter, promoting VEGFA production and subsequent sprouting angiogenesis (PubMed:24940000). Regulator of somatic reprogramming, controls self-renewal of embryonic stem cells. Functions with TAF6L to activate target gene expression through RNA polymerase II pause release (By similari
