[The description below was written by a language model from this plasmid's Addgene catalogue record and pLannotate feature annotations shown in this document.]
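Description:
M51 is a bacterial expression plasmid built on the pET30a backbone for producing human MYC in E. coli as a doubly tagged recombinant protein. The synthesized insert, placed between the NdeI and XhoI sites, encodes MYC with a Strep tag at the N terminus and a His tag at the C terminus. In the circular 6.6 kb sequence the annotated MYC coding region runs to near the end of the numbering, and the His tag fragment appears just past the origin of numbering, consistent with an in-frame C-terminal fusion followed by the T7 terminator. The Strep tag is not annotated separately, but a short unannotated gap lies between the ribosome binding site and the start of the MYC match, where it would be expected to sit. Having different affinity tags at the two ends allows sequential purification that can enrich for full-length protein.

Expression follows the standard pET arrangement: a T7 promoter with an adjacent lac operator and the T7 gene 10 ribosome binding site drive the open reading frame, while a plasmid-borne lacI gene supplies repressor. Transcription therefore depends on a host providing T7 RNA polymerase and is induced with IPTG. The plasmid is selected with kanamycin through the aph(3')-Ia gene and replicates from a ColE1/pBR322-type origin with the bom and rop elements also present. The catalogue lists it as high copy, although rop normally moderates copy number. An f1 origin is also present. The short hits to an AmpR promoter, tetracycline resistance fragments and a T7 gene 10-derived solubility tag are probably backbone remnants or annotation artefacts rather than functional parts. The associated work concerns the role of MYC in base excision repair, so the purified protein is presumably intended for biochemical assays.
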