Addgene plasmid #242620: M51
Purpose: Strep-MYC-His protein expression in bacteria
Depositing lab: Alain Nepveu. Depositing organization: McGill University. Publication: The function of MYC in base excision repair protects against RAS-induced senescence. Faraco CCF, Zhu W, Fortier AM, Ramdzan ZM, Vickridge E, Ong V, Goudreau F, Djerir B, Bellemare J, Gu S, Zhang H, Carroll BL, Krishnan SS, Leduy L, Guarne A, Park M, Marechal A, Nepveu A. Nucleic Acids Res. 2025 Jul 19;53(14):gkaf706. doi: 10.1093/nar/gkaf706. PubMed 40737085.
Backbone
  Vector backbone: pET30a
  Vector type: Bacterial Expression
Growth in bacteria
  Bacterial resistance: Kanamycin, 50 μg/mL
  Growth temperature: 30°C
  Growth strain: DH5alpha
  Growth instructions: growth 30°C, protein expression 12°C
  Copy number: High Copy
Gene/Insert
  Gene/Insert name: Strep-MYC-His
  Species: H. sapiens (human)
  Entrez Gene: MYC (a.k.a. MRTL, MYCC, bHLHe39, c-Myc)
  Tag / fusion protein: Strep (N terminal on insert); His (C terminal on insert)
  Cloning method: Gene Synthesis
Terms and licenses: Academic/Nonprofit Terms; Industry Terms: Not Available to Industry
Depositor comments: 5' Cloning Site: NdeI, 3' Cloning Site: XhoI
How to cite: M51 was a gift from Alain Nepveu (Addgene plasmid # 242620 ; http://n2t.net/addgene:242620 ; RRID:Addgene_242620)
